>Addgene plasmid #138265 | pUC19-EAMP | addgene full sequence | sequence record 273624 | Addgene NGS Result
TCTCCCCGCGCGTTGGCCGATTCATTAATGCAGCTGGCACGACAGGTTTCCCGACTGGAAAGCGGGCAGT
GAGCGCAACGCAATTAATGTGAGTTAGCTCACTCATTAGGCACCCCAGGCTTTACACTTTATGCTTCCGG
CTCGTATGTTGTGTGGAATTGTGAGCGGATAACAATTTCACACAGGAAACAGCTATGACCATGATTACGC
CAAGCTTGCATGCCTGCAGGTCGACTCTAGAGGATCCATTAGGCGGCCGCGGATCTGCGATCGCTCCGGT
GCCCGTCAGTGGGCAGAGCGCACATCGCCCACAGTCCCCGAGAAGTTGGGGGGAGGGGTCGGCAATTGAA
CCGGTGCCTAGAGAAGGTGGCGCGGGGTAAACTGGGAAAGTGATGTCGTGTACTGGCTCCGCCTTTTTCC
CGAGGGTGGGGGAGAACCGTATATAAGTGCAGTAGTCGCCGTGAACGTTCTTTTTCGCAACGGGTTTGCC
GCCAGAACACAGCTGAAGCTTCGAGGGGCTCGCATCTCTCCTTCACGCGCCCGCCGCCCTACCTGAGGCC
GCCATCCACGCCGGTTGAGTCGCGTTCTGCCGCCTCCCGCCTGTGGTGCCTCCTGAACTGCGTCCGCCGT
CTAGGTAAGTTTAAAGCTCAGGTCGAGACCGGGCCTTTGTCCGGCGCTCCCTTGGAGCCTACCTAGACTC
AGCCGGCTCTCCACGCTTTGCCTGACCCTGCTTGCTCAACTCTACGTCTTTGTTTCGTTTTCTGTTCTGC
GCCGTTACAGATCCAAGCTGTGACCGGCGCCTACGCTAGCCTCCGATCCTTCCCCCAGGCTTGCACTCGT
ACGTTCGAAATATTATAAATTATCAGACAGACCTTACTCCAGAAGGGGGAAGGCTAGGTGGCTACCGGTC
GCCACCATGGTGAGCAAGGGCGAGGAGGATAACATGGCCATCATCAAGGAGTTCATGCGCTTCAAGGTGC
ACATGGAGGGCTCCGTGAACGGCCACGAGTTCGAGATCGAGGGCGAGGGCGAGGGCCGCCCCTACGAGGG
CACCCAGACCGCCAAGCTGAAGGTGACCAAGGGTGGCCCCCTGCCCTTCGCCTGGGACATCCTGTCCCCT
CAGTTCATGTACGGCTCCAAGGCCTACGTGAAGCACCCCGCCGACATCCCCGACTACTTGAAGCTGTCCT
TCCCCGAGGGCTTCAAGTGGGAGCGCGTGATGAACTTCGAGGACGGCGGCGTGGTGACCGTGACCCAGGA
CTCCTCCCTGCAGGACGGCGAGTTCATCTACAAGGTGAAGCTGCGCGGCACCAACTTCCCCTCCGACGGC
CCCGTAATGCAGAAGAAGACCATGGGCTGGGAGGCCTCCTCCGAGCGGATGTACCCCGAGGACGGCGCCC
TGAAGGGCGAGATCAAGCAGAGGCTGAAGCTGAAGGACGGCGGCCACTACGACGCTGAGGTCAAGACCAC
CTACAAGGCCAAGAAGCCCGTGCAGCTGCCCGGCGCCTACAACGTCAACATCAAGTTGGACATCACCTCC
CACAACGAGGACTACACCATCGTGGAACAGTACGAACGCGCCGAGGGCCGCCACTCCACCGGCGGCATGG
ACGAGCTGTACAAGCCCCGGGAGGGCAGAGGAAGTCTTCTAACATGCGGTGACGTGGAGGAGAATCCCGG
CCCTCGAACCGAGTACAAGCCCACGGTGCGCCTCGCCACCCGCGACGACGTCCCCAGGGCCGTACGCACC
CTCGCCGCCGCGTTCGCCGACTACCCCGCCACGCGCCACACCGTCGATCCGGACCGCCACATCGAGCGGG
TCACCGAGCTGCAAGAACTCTTCCTCACGCGCGTCGGGCTCGACATCGGCAAGGTGTGGGTCGCGGACGA
CGGCGCCGCGGTGGCGGTCTGGACCACGCCGGAGAGCGTCGAAGCGGGGGCGGTGTTCGCCGAGATCGGC
CCGCGCATGGCCGAGTTGAGCGGTTCCCGGCTGGCCGCGCAGCAACAGATGGAAGGCCTCCTGGCGCCGC
ACCGGCCCAAGGAGCCCGCGTGGTTCCTGGCCACCGTCGGCGTCTCGCCCGACCACCAGGGCAAGGGTCT
GGGCAGCGCCGTCGTGCTCCCCGGAGTGGAGGCGGCCGAGCGCGCCGGGGTGCCCGCCTTCCTGGAGACC
TCCGCGCCCCGCAACCTCCCCTTCTACGAGCGGCTCGGCTTCACCGTCACCGCCGACGTCGAGGTGCCCG
AAGGACCGCGCACCTGGTGCATGACCCGCAAGCCCGGTGCCTAAGAATTCACTGGCCGTCGTTTTACAAC
GTCGTGACTGGGAAAACCCTGGCGTTACCCAACTTAATCGCCTTGCAGCACATCCCCCTTTCGCCAGCTG
GCGTAATAGCGAAGAGGCCCGCACCGATCGCCCTTCCCAACAGTTGCGCAGCCTGAATGGCGAATGGCGC
CTGATGCGGTATTTTCTCCTTACGCATCTGTGCGGTATTTCACACCGCATATGGTGCACTCTCAGTACAA
TCTGCTCTGATGCCGCATAGTTAAGCCAGCCCCGACACCCGCCAACACCCGCTGACGCGCCCTGACGGGC
TTGTCTGCTCCCGGCATCCGCTTACAGACAAGCTGTGACCGTCTCCGGGAGCTGCATGTGTCAGAGGTTT
TCACCGTCATCACCGAAACGCGCGAGACGAAAGGGCCTCGTGATACGCCTATTTTTATAGGTTAATGTCA
TGATAATAATGGTTTCTTAGACGTCAGGTGGCACTTTTCGGGGAAATGTGCGCGGAACCCCTATTTGTTT
ATTTTTCTAAATACATTCAAATATGTATCCGCTCATGAGACAATAACCCTGATAAATGCTTCAATAATAT
TGAAAAAGGAAGAGTATGAGTATTCAACATTTCCGTGTCGCCCTTATTCCCTTTTTTGCGGCATTTTGCC
TTCCTGTTTTTGCTCACCCAGAAACGCTGGTGAAAGTAAAAGATGCTGAAGATCAGTTGGGTGCACGAGT
GGGTTACATCGAACTGGATCTCAACAGCGGTAAGATCCTTGAGAGTTTTCGCCCCGAAGAACGTTTTCCA
ATGATGAGCACTTTTAAAGTTCTGCTATGTGGCGCGGTATTATCCCGTATTGACGCCGGGCAAGAGCAAC
TCGGTCGCCGCATACACTATTCTCAGAATGACTTGGTTGAGTACTCACCAGTCACAGAAAAGCATCTTAC
GGATGGCATGACAGTAAGAGAATTATGCAGTGCTGCCATAACCATGAGTGATAACACTGCGGCCAACTTA
CTTCTGACAACGATCGGAGGACCGAAGGAGCTAACCGCTTTTTTGCACAACATGGGGGATCATGTAACTC
GCCTTGATCGTTGGGAACCGGAGCTGAATGAAGCCATACCAAACGACGAGCGTGACACCACGATGCCTGT
AGCAATGGCAACAACGTTGCGCAAACTATTAACTGGCGAACTACTTACTCTAGCTTCCCGGCAACAATTA
ATAGACTGGATGGAGGCGGATAAAGTTGCAGGACCACTTCTGCGCTCGGCCCTTCCGGCTGGCTGGTTTA
TTGCTGATAAATCTGGAGCCGGTGAGCGTGGGTCTCGCGGTATCATTGCAGCACTGGGGCCAGATGGTAA
GCCCTCCCGTATCGTAGTTATCTACACGACGGGGAGTCAGGCAACTATGGATGAACGAAATAGACAGATC
GCTGAGATAGGTGCCTCACTGATTAAGCATTGGTAACTGTCAGACCAAGTTTACTCATATATACTTTAGA
TTGATTTAAAACTTCATTTTTAATTTAAAAGGATCTAGGTGAAGATCCTTTTTGATAATCTCATGACCAA
AATCCCTTAACGTGAGTTTTCGTTCCACTGAGCGTCAGACCCCGTAGAAAAGATCAAAGGATCTTCTTGA
GATCCTTTTTTTCTGCGCGTAATCTGCTGCTTGCAAACAAAAAAACCACCGCTACCAGCGGTGGTTTGTT
TGCCGGATCAAGAGCTACCAACTCTTTTTCCGAAGGTAACTGGCTTCAGCAGAGCGCAGATACCAAATAC
TGTTCTTCTAGTGTAGCCGTAGTTAGGCCACCACTTCAAGAACTCTGTAGCACCGCCTACATACCTCGCT
CTGCTAATCCTGTTACCAGTGGCTGCTGCCAGTGGCGATAAGTCGTGTCTTACCGGGTTGGACTCAAGAC
GATAGTTACCGGATAAGGCGCAGCGGTCGGGCTGAACGGGGGGTTCGTGCACACAGCCCAGCTTGGAGCG
AACGACCTACACCGAACTGAGATACCTACAGCGTGAGCTATGAGAAAGCGCCACGCTTCCCGAAGGGAGA
AAGGCGGACAGGTATCCGGTAAGCGGCAGGGTCGGAACAGGAGAGCGCACGAGGGAGCTTCCAGGGGGAA
ACGCCTGGTATCTTTATAGTCCTGTCGGGTTTCGCCACCTCTGACTTGAGCGTCGATTTTTGTGATGCTC
GTCAGGGGGGCGGAGCCTATGGAAAAACGCCAGCAACGCGGCCTTTTTACGGTTCCTGGCCTTTTGCTGG
CCTTTTGCTCACATGTTCTTTCCTGCGTTATCCCCTGATTCTGTGGATAACCGTATTACCGCCTTTGAGT
GAGCTGATACCGCTCGCCGCAGCCGAACGACCGAGCGCAGCGAGTCAGTGAGCGAGGAAGCGGAAGAGCG
CCCAATACGCAAACCGCC
Features (pLannotate 1.2.2; 15 found; start..end, strand, type, name):
     85..106     +  protein_bind   CAP binding site: CAP binding activates transcription in the presence of cAMP. E. coli catabolite activator protein
    121..151     +  promoter       lac promoter: promoter for the E. coli lac operon
    159..175     +  protein_bind   lac operator: The lac repressor binds to the lac operator to inhibit transcription in E. coli. This inhibition can be relieved by adding lactose or isopropyl-β-D-thiogalactopyranoside (IPTG). lac repressor encoded by lacI
    212..247     -  misc_feature   MCS (fragment): pUC18/19 multiple cloning site
    291..502     +  promoter       EF-1α core promoter: core promoter for human elongation factor EF-1α
    515..783     +  LTR            5' LTR (truncated): truncated 5' long terminal repeat (LTR) from human T-cell leukemia virus (HTLV) type 1
    917..1624    +  CDS            mCherry: mCherry is a basic (constitutively fluorescent) red fluorescent protein published in 2004, derived from Discosoma sp.. It is reported to be a very rapidly-maturing monomer with low acid sensitivity.
   1688..2282    +  CDS            PuroR (fragment): puromycin N-acetyltransferase; pac from Streptomyces; confers resistance to puromycin
   2287..2444    +  CDS            lacZα (fragment): LacZα fragment of β-galactosidase; lacZ fragment
   2450..2549    -  misc_feature   bom (fragment): basis of mobility region from pBR322
   2651..2686    -  CDS            rop (fragment): Rop protein, which maintains plasmids at low copy number; rop
   2781..2885    +  promoter       AmpR promoter: bla
   2886..3746    +  CDS            AmpR: β-lactamase; bla; confers resistance to ampicillin, carbenicillin, and related antibiotics
   3917..4505    +  rep_origin     ori: high-copy-number ColE1/pMB1/pBR322/pUC origin of replication
   4688..72      +  CDS            lacI (fragment) (across the origin): lac repressor; lacI; The lac repressor binds to the lac operator to inhibit transcription in E. coli. This inhibition can be relieved by adding lactose or isopropyl-β-D-thiogalactopyranoside (IPTG).
