[The description below was written by a language model from this plasmid's Addgene catalogue record and pLannotate feature annotations shown in this document.]
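Description:
pUC19-EAMP is a 4.7 kb mammalian expression and CRISPR reporter plasmid built on the pUC19 cloning backbone. It is propagated in E. coli at high copy from the ColE1/pUC-type origin and selected with ampicillin through the bla (AmpR) gene and its own promoter. Remnants of the parental vector are still annotated around the insert, including the CAP site, lac promoter and operator, fragments of the multiple cloning site and lacZα, and short bom, rop and lacI fragments. These are backbone leftovers and do not belong to the payload.

The insert sits in the former polylinker and is driven by the composite EF1α-HTLV promoter, which is annotated as the human EF-1α core promoter followed by a truncated HTLV-1 5' LTR segment. This combination is commonly used for strong constitutive expression in mammalian cells. Downstream are an mCherry coding sequence and then a puromycin N-acetyltransferase sequence (annotated as a fragment), which matches the listed puromycin marker for mammalian selection. The short gap between the two reading frames suggests a linker or co-expression element, but none is annotated.

According to the record, an iCas9 target site lies upstream of mCherry. It is not called out in the feature table, though an unannotated stretch between the HTLV segment and mCherry is a plausible location. The plasmid serves as the "acceptor" in a plasmid-to-plasmid integration reporter assay, in which an RNA-guided recombinase-Cas9 fusion acts at the target site. The record does not describe the partner donor plasmid or how the fluorescence readout changes upon integration.
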