Addgene plasmid #138265: pUC19-EAMP
Purpose: mCherry acceptor plasmid with iCas9 target site upstream of mCherry to be used in plasmid to plasmid integration reporter assay.
Depositing lab: Xiao Wang. Publication: RNA-Guided Recombinase-Cas9 Fusion Targets Genomic DNA Deletion and Integration. Standage-Beier K, Brookhouser N, Balachandran P, Zhang Q, Brafman DA, Wang X. CRISPR J. 2019 Aug;2:209-222. doi: 10.1089/crispr.2019.0013. PubMed 31436506.
Backbone
  Vector backbone: pUC19
  Vector type: Mammalian Expression, CRISPR
  Selectable markers: Puromycin
Growth in bacteria
  Bacterial resistance: Ampicillin, 100 μg/mL
  Growth temperature: 37°C
  Growth strain: DH5alpha
  Copy number: High Copy
Gene/Insert
  Gene/Insert name: iCas9 target-mCherry
  Species: Synthetic
  Promoter: EF1a-HTLV
  Cloning method: Restriction Enzyme; 5′ cloning site Unknown (unknown if destroyed)
Terms and licenses: Academic/Nonprofit Terms; Industry Terms: Not Available to Industry
How to cite: pUC19-EAMP was a gift from Xiao Wang (Addgene plasmid # 138265 ; http://n2t.net/addgene:138265 ; RRID:Addgene_138265)
